Addgene plasmid #131816: pBW013
Purpose: Vector with aTc inducible M. laminosus Fd1 mutant with the estrogen recepor-ligand binding domain fused between amino acids 54 and 55 with a C-terminal fused mRFP1
Depositing lab: Jonathan Silberg. Depositing organization: Rice University. Publication: Combinatorial design of chemical-dependent protein switches for controlling intracellular electron transfer. Wu B, Atkinson JT, Kahanda D, Bennett GN, Silberg JJ. bioRxiv May 23, 2019 10.1101/645978v1.
Backbone
  Vector backbone: ColE1
  Total vector size (bp): 4754
  Vector type: Synthetic Biology
Growth in bacteria
  Bacterial resistance: Chloramphenicol, 25 μg/mL
  Growth temperature: 37°C
  Growth strain: DH5alpha
  Copy number: High Copy
Gene/Insert
  Gene/Insert name: M. laminosus Fd1 mutant with the estrogen recepor-ligand binding domain fused between amino acids 54 and 55
  Species: Synthetic
  Tag / fusion protein: mRFP1 (C terminal on insert)
Terms and licenses: Academic/Nonprofit Terms; Industry Terms: Not Available to Industry
Depositor comments: For detailed annotations see the GenBank file under Resource Information/Supplemental Documents. Please visit https://www.biorxiv.org/content/10.1101/645978v1 for BioRxiv preprint
How to cite: pBW013 was a gift from Jonathan Silberg (Addgene plasmid # 131816 ; http://n2t.net/addgene:131816 ; RRID:Addgene_131816)
