[The description below was written by a language model from this plasmid's Addgene catalogue record and pLannotate feature annotations shown in this document.]
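Description:
pBW013 is a roughly 4.75 kb bacterial synthetic-biology plasmid built on a high-copy ColE1-type origin and selected with chloramphenicol, with resistance provided by a cat gene driven by its own promoter and followed by the lambda t0 terminator. It is designed for regulated expression in E. coli of an engineered ferredoxin protein switch.

The payload is a Mastigocladus laminosus ferredoxin (Fd1, petF) into which the ligand-binding domain of the human estrogen receptor (ESR1) has been inserted between residues 54 and 55, with mRFP1 fused to the C terminus. The automated annotation detects the N-terminal ferredoxin fragment, the ESR1 fragment and mRFP1. It does not separately call the C-terminal ferredoxin portion, which presumably lies in the unannotated gap between the ESR1 and mRFP1 features. Transcription comes from the PLtetO-1 promoter, a phage lambda PL derivative carrying tet operator sites, and ends at tandem rrnB T1 and T7Te terminators. A second cassette on the same plasmid expresses TetR from a J23119-derived constitutive promoter with its own rrnB T1 terminator. TetR keeps PLtetO-1 repressed until anhydrotetracycline is added, making expression of the fusion aTc-inducible.

Splitting the iron-sulfur electron carrier with a ligand-binding domain is intended to make its electron-transfer activity depend on a small molecule that binds the receptor domain, in line with the associated work on chemical-dependent protein switches for controlling intracellular electron transfer. The red fluorescent fusion gives a readout of how much switch protein accumulates in cells, so that changes in activity can be distinguished from changes in expression or stability.
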