Features (pLannotate 1.2.2; 14 found; start..end, strand, type, name):
    123..196     +  promoter       PLtetO-1 promoter: modified phage lambda PL promoter with tet operator sites (Lutz and Bujard, 1997)
    228..395     +  CDS            petF (fragment): FER_MASLA - Experimental evidence at protein level: Swiss-Prot protein existence level 1. Ferredoxins are iron-sulfur proteins that transfer electrons in a wide variety of metabolic reactions. From Mastigocladus laminosus (Fischerella sp.).
    378..1265    +  CDS            ESR1 (fragment): ESR1_HUMAN - Also known as ESR, NR3A1. Experimental evidence at protein level: Swiss-Prot protein existence level 1. [Isoform 3]: Involved in activation of NOS3 and endothelial nitric oxide production (PubMed:21937726). Isoforms lacking one or several functional domains are thought to modulate transcriptional activity by competitive ligand or DNA binding and/or heterodimerization with the full-length receptor (PubMed:10970861). Binds to ERE and inhibits isoform 1 (PubMed:10970861). From Homo sapiens (Human).
   1398..2069    +  CDS            mRFP1: mRFP1 is a basic (constitutively fluorescent) red fluorescent protein published in 2002, derived from Discosoma sp.. It is reported to be a somewhat slowly-maturing monomer with low acid sensitivity.
   2102..2173    +  terminator     rrnB T1 terminator: transcription terminator T1 from the E. coli rrnB gene
   2189..2216    +  terminator     T7Te terminator: phage T7 early transcription terminator
   2223..2267    +  misc_feature   MCS (fragment): pUC18/19 multiple cloning site
   2274..2302    +  promoter       J23119 promoter (fragment): bacterial promoter (Registry of Standard Biological Parts BBa J23119)
   2337..2963    +  CDS            TetR: tetracycline repressor TetR; tetR; TetR binds to the tetracycline operator tetO to inhibit transcription. This inhibition can be relieved by adding tetracycline or doxycycline.
   2969..3055    +  terminator     rrnB T1 terminator: Escherichia coli rrnB; transcription terminator T1 from the E. coli rrnB gene
   3220..3808    -  rep_origin     ori: high-copy-number ColE1/pMB1/pBR322/pUC origin of replication
   3896..3990    -  terminator     lambda t0 terminator: transcription terminator from phage lambda
   4014..4670    -  CDS            cat: CAT_ECOLX - Experimental evidence at protein level: Swiss-Prot protein existence level 1. This enzyme is an effector of chloramphenicol resistance in bacteria. From Escherichia coli. This protein is used as a marker in many commonly used cloning vectors, such as pACYC184.
   4671..14      -  promoter       cat promoter (across the origin): promoter of the E. coli cat gene encoding chloramphenicol acetyltransferase
>Addgene plasmid #131816 | pBW013 | addgene full sequence | sequence record 259071 | Addgene NGS Result
CCTCTTACGGGCCGGCCAACGTCTCATTTTCGCCAGATATCGACGTCTAAGAAACCATTATTATCATGAC
ATTAACCTATAAAAATAGGCGTATCACGAGGCCCTTTCGTCTTGACCTCGAGTCCCTATCAGTGATAGAG
ATTGACATCCCTATCAGTGATAGAGATACTGAGCACATCAGCAGGACGCACTGACCTAAAAATCCGATCC
CTCTTTAGTTCTCAATCATGGCAACCTATAAAGTTACACTTATTAACGAAGCTGAAGGTCTAAACAAAAC
AATTGAAGTTCCAGATGATCAGTACATTTTAGATGCGGCTGAAGAAGCTGGTATAGACTTACCGTATTCT
TGTCGTGCTGGTGCTTGCTCTACCTGTGCTGGTAAACTCATATCTGCTGCAGCTGGGGGCGGAGGTTCTG
GAGGTGGTGGGTCCAAGAAGAATTCACTGGCGTTGTCGCTTACGGCTGACCAAATGGTTTCTGCTCTGCT
TGACGCCGAACCTCCGATCCTGTACTCTGAATACGACCCGACTCGTCCTTTTTCAGAGGCGAGTATGATG
GGGCTGCTTACGAATCTGGCAGACCGCGAGTTGGTACATATGATTAATTGGGCTAAACGTGTGCCGGGTT
TCGTGGACTTGACCCTGCATGACCAGGTCCACCTGTTAGAATGCGCCTGGTTAGAGATTTTAATGATCGG
ACTTGTCTGGCGTAGCATGGAACACCCCGGAAAACTGTTATTTGCCCCTAACTTGCTGCTGGACCGCAAC
CAGGGGAAGTGTGTCGAAGGAATGGTGGAAATTTTCGACATGCTTCTTGCCACTTCCTCGCGTTTTCGTA
TGATGAATTTACAGGGAGAAGAGTTCGTTTGTTTAAAGTCAATCATCTTACTGAATAGCGGGGTTTACAC
ATTCTTATCTTCCACTCTTAAATCACTGGAGGAGAAAGACCATATTCACCGTGTCCTGGACAAGATCACA
GATACTCTTATCCATCTTATGGCGAAGGCAGGTTTAACACTTCAACAGCAACATCAGCGCCTTGCTCAGC
TTCTGTTGATTTTAAGCCATATCCGTCACATGTCAAACAAGGGTATGGAACACCTTTACAGTATGAAGTG
TAAGAACGTCGTTCCATTGTATGATTTGTTACTGGAAATGCTTGACGCTCACCGTCTGCATGCACCTGGT
GGCGGTGGCTCTGGTGGAGGCGGGAGCGCAGCTGCAATATCCGGTACTGTCGATCAAAGCGATCAGTCAT
TTTTAGACGACGATCAAATTGAAGCTGGATACGTTCTCACCTGCGTTGCTTACCCAACTTCCGATTGCGT
CATCGAAACACACAAAGAAGAAGAGCTTTACGGGGGCTCTGGAGGTTCTGGAGGTTCTGGTGGGTCCGCG
AGTAGCGAAGACGTTATCAAAGAGTTCATGCGTTTCAAAGTTCGTATGGAAGGTTCCGTTAACGGTCACG
AGTTCGAAATCGAAGGTGAAGGTGAAGGTCGTCCGTACGAAGGTACCCAGACCGCTAAACTGAAAGTTAC
CAAAGGTGGTCCGCTGCCGTTCGCTTGGGACATCCTGTCCCCGCAGTTCCAGTACGGTTCCAAAGCTTAC
GTTAAACACCCGGCTGACATCCCGGACTACCTGAAACTGTCCTTCCCGGAAGGTTTCAAATGGGAACGTG
TTATGAACTTCGAAGACGGTGGTGTTGTTACCGTTACCCAGGACTCCTCCCTGCAAGACGGTGAGTTCAT
CTACAAAGTTAAACTGCGTGGTACCAACTTCCCGTCCGACGGTCCGGTTATGCAGAAAAAAACCATGGGT
TGGGAAGCTTCCACCGAACGTATGTACCCGGAAGACGGTGCTCTGAAAGGTGAAATCAAAATGCGTCTGA
AACTGAAAGACGGTGGTCACTACGACGCTGAAGTTAAAACCACCTACATGGCTAAAAAACCGGTTCAGCT
GCCGGGTGCTTACAAAACCGACATCAAACTGGACATCACCTCCCACAACGAAGACTACACCATCGTTGAA
CAGTACGAACGTGCTGAAGGTCGTCACTCCACCGGTGCTTGAGAATTCTGATAATAATCTAGACCAGGCA
TCAAATAAAACGAAAGGCTCAGTCGAAAGACTGGGCCTTTCGTTTTATCTGTTGTTTGTCGGTGAACGCT
CTCTACTAGAGTCACACTGGCTCACCTTCGGGTGGGCCTTTCTGCGTTTATAGGTACCCGTGGATCCTCT
AGAGTCGACCTGCAGGCATGCAAGCTTTTTACGGCTAGCTCAGTCCTAGGTATAGTGCTAGCCCAGCCAG
AGAAACACTCTTTAACAGGGGGTAGTATGATGTCTCGTTTAGATAAAAGTAAAGTGATTAACAGCGCATT
AGAGCTGCTTAATGAGGTCGGAATCGAAGGTTTAACAACCCGTAAACTCGCCCAGAAGCTAGGTGTAGAG
CAGCCTACATTGTATTGGCATGTAAAAAATAAGCGGGCTTTGCTCGACGCCTTAGCCATTGAGATGTTAG
ATAGGCACCATACTCACTTTTGCCCTTTAGAAGGGGAAAGCTGGCAAGATTTTTTACGTAATAACGCTAA
AAGTTTTAGATGTGCTTTACTAAGTCATCGCGATGGAGCAAAAGTACATTTAGGTACACGGCCTACAGAA
AAACAGTATGAAACTCTCGAAAATCAATTAGCCTTTTTATGCCAACAAGGTTTTTCACTAGAGAATGCAT
TATATGCACTCAGCGCAGTGGGGCATTTTACTTTAGGTTGCGTATTGGAAGATCAAGAGCATCAAGTCGC
TAAAGAAGAAAGGGAAACACCTACTACTGATAGTATGCCGCCATTATTACGACAAGCTATCGAATTATTT
GATCACCAAGGTGCAGAGCCAGCCTTCTTATTCGGCCTTGAATTGATCATATGCGGATTAGAAAAACAAC
TTAAATGTGAAAGTGGGTCTTAAGGCATCAAATAAAACGAAAGGCTCAGTCGAAAGACTGGGCCTTTCGT
TTTATCTGTTGTTTGTCGGTGAACGCTCTCCTGAGTAGGACAAATCCGCCGCCCTAGACCTAGGGCGTTC
GGCTGCGGCGAGCGGTATCAGCTCACTCAAAGGCGGTAATACGGTTATCCACAGAATCAGGGGATAACGC
ATGCAAGAACATGTGAGCAAAAGGCCAGCAAAAGGCCAGGAACCGTAAAAAGGCCGCGTTGCTGGCGTTT
TTCCATAGGCTCCGCCCCCCTGACGAGCATCACAAAAATCGACGCTCAAGTCAGAGGTGGCGAAACCCGA
CAGGACTATAAAGATACCAGGCGTTTCCCCCTGGAAGCTCCCTCGTGCGCTCTCCTGTTCCGACCCTGCC
GCTTACCGGATACCTGTCCGCCTTTCTCCCTTCGGGAAGCGTGGCGCTTTCTCATAGCTCACGCTGTAGG
TATCTCAGTTCGGTGTAGGTCGTTCGCTCCAAGCTGGGCTGTGTGCACGAACCCCCCGTTCAGCCCGACC
GCTGCGCCTTATCCGGTAACTATCGTCTTGAGTCCAACCCGGTAAGACACGACTTATCGCCACTGGCAGC
AGCCACTGGTAACAGGATTAGCAGAGCGAGGTATGTAGGCGGTGCTACAGAGTTCTTGAAGTGGTGGCCT
AACTACGGCTACACTAGAAGGACAGTATTTGGTATCTGCGCTCTGCTGAAGCCAGTTACCTTCGGAAAAA
GAGTTGGTAGCTCTTGATCCGGCAAACAAACCACCGCTGGTAGCGGTGGTTTTTTTGTTTGCAAGCAGCA
GATTACGCGCAGAAAAAAAGGATCTCAAGAAGATCCTTTGATCTTTTCTACGGGGTCTGACGCTCAGTGG
AACGAAAACTCACGTTAAGGGATTTTGGTCATGACTAGTGCTTGGATTCTCACCAATAAAAAACGCCCGG
CGGCAACCGAGCGTTCTGAACAAATCCAGATGGAGTTCTGAGGTCATTACTGGATCTATCAACAGGAGTC
CAAGCGAGCTCGATATCAAATTACGCCCCGCCCTGCCACTCATCGCAGTACTGTTGTAATTCATTAAGCA
TTCTGCCGACATGGAAGCCATCACAAACGGCATGATGAACCTGAATCGCCAGCGGCATCAGCACCTTGTC
GCCTTGCGTATAATATTTGCCCATGGTGAAAACGGGGGCGAAGAAGTTGTCCATATTGGCCACGTTTAAA
TCAAAACTGGTGAAACTCACCCAGGGATTGGCTGAGACGAAAAACATATTCTCAATAAACCCTTTAGGGA
AATAGGCCAGGTTTTCACCATAACACGCCACATCTTGCGAATATATGTGTAGAAACTGCCGGAAATCGTC
GTGGTATTCACTCCAGAGCGATGAAAACGTTTCAGTTTGCTCATGGAAAACGGTGTAACAAGGGTGAACA
CTATCCCATATCACCAGCTCACCGTCTTTCATTGCCATACGAAATTCCGGATGAGCATTCATCAGGCGGG
CAAGAATGTGAATAAAGGCCGGATAAAACTTGTGCTTATTTTTCTTTACGGTCTTTAAAAAGGCCGTAAT
ATCCAGCTGAACGGTCTGGTTATAGGTACATTGAGCAACTGACTGAAATGCCTCAAAATGTTCTTTACGA
TGCCATTGGGATATATCAACGGTGGTATATCCAGTGATTTTTTTCTCCATTTTAGCTTCCTTAGCTCCTG
AAAATCTCGATAACTCAAAAAATACGACCGGTAGTGATCTTATTTCATTATGGTGAAAGTTGGAA
